Addgene plasmid #228701: FIRESFLIP-PBCS-E670
Purpose: Sensor cassette FIRE2, sensor in backwards orientation, FIRE fluorescent ratiometric sensor
Depositing lab: Carolyn Sangokoya. Depositing organization: University of California, San Francisco (UCSF). Publication: The FIRE biosensor illuminates iron regulatory protein activity and cellular iron homeostasis. Sangokoya C. Cell Rep Methods. 2025 Jan 11:100960. doi: 10.1016/j.crmeth.2024.100960. PubMed 39824193.
Backbone
  Vector backbone: nonspecific
  Vector type: Mammalian Expression, Synthetic Biology, Unspecified
Growth in bacteria
  Bacterial resistance: Ampicillin, 100 μg/mL
  Growth temperature: 37°C
  Growth strain: DH5alpha
  Copy number: High Copy
Gene/Insert
  Gene/Insert name: FIRE2 SENSOR
  Species: Synthetic
  Promoter: EF1-alpha
  Cloning method: Gene Synthesis
  Sequencing primers: 5′ AATCATGCGTAAAATTGACGCATG
Terms and licenses: Academic/Nonprofit Terms; Industry Terms: Not Available to Industry
How to cite: FIRESFLIP-PBCS-E670 was a gift from Carolyn Sangokoya (Addgene plasmid # 228701 ; http://n2t.net/addgene:228701 ; RRID:Addgene_228701)
