[The description below was written by a language model from this plasmid's Addgene catalogue record and pLannotate feature annotations shown in this document.]
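Description:
FIRESFLIP-PBCS-E670 is a 7,041-nt, high-copy mammalian expression plasmid carrying a gene-synthesised, fully synthetic sensor cassette ("FIRE2 SENSOR") from the FIRE fluorescent ratiometric biosensor system, which reports iron regulatory protein activity and cellular iron homeostasis. The catalogue lists the backbone only as nonspecific. The annotated bacterial portion resembles a standard phagemid-type cloning vector: a ColE1/pUC-family origin, an f1 origin, AmpR with its bla promoter for ampicillin selection, flanking T7 and T3 promoters, and remnants of the lac promoter/operator, lacZα and lacI. A short fragment matching baculovirus FP25 is also detected downstream of the cassette. The record does not explain its role, and no mammalian selection marker is annotated.

The payload is a single transcription unit in which the constitutive human EF-1α promoter drives emiRFP670, a near-infrared fluorescent protein that depends on biliverdin as a cofactor, terminated by the bGH polyadenylation signal. Between the coding sequence and the poly(A) signal, the 3′ untranslated region contains five annotated iron response element (IRE) motifs, all on the minus strand relative to the reporter. This matches the stated purpose of a cassette with the sensor in the backwards orientation. IREs are RNA stem-loops bound by iron regulatory proteins, so placing them in reverse in the transcript would be expected to abolish that recognition, which suggests the construct serves as an orientation-flipped comparison for the functional sensor, although the record does not state this explicitly. Only one fluorescent protein is annotated here, so the second channel needed for a ratiometric readout presumably comes from a companion construct not described in this record.
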