Features (pLannotate 1.2.2; 20 found; start..end, strand, type, name):
    228..1406    +  promoter       EF-1α promoter: strong constitutive promoter for human elongation factor EF-1α
   1444..2373    +  CDS            emiRFP670: emiRFP670 is a basic (constitutively fluorescent) near ir fluorescent protein published in 2020, derived from Rhodopseudomonas palustris. It has low acid sensitivity. It requires the cofactor biliverdin for fluorescence.
   2454..2484    -  ncRNA          IRE II: Accession: RF02253 - Iron response element II
   2501..2531    -  ncRNA          IRE II: Accession: RF02253 - Iron response element II
   2566..2596    -  ncRNA          IRE II: Accession: RF02253 - Iron response element II
   2970..3000    -  ncRNA          IRE II: Accession: RF02253 - Iron response element II
   3020..3050    -  ncRNA          IRE II: Accession: RF02253 - Iron response element II
   3161..3385    +  polyA_signal   bGH poly(A) signal: bovine growth hormone polyadenylation signal
   3793..3924    +  CDS            FP (fragment): FP25_NPVAC - Experimental evidence at protein level: Swiss-Prot protein existence level 1. From Autographa californica nuclear polyhedrosis virus (AcMNPV).
   3941..3959    -  promoter       T3 promoter: promoter for bacteriophage T3 RNA polymerase
   4004..4020    -  protein_bind   lac operator: The lac repressor binds to the lac operator to inhibit transcription in E. coli. This inhibition can be relieved by adding lactose or isopropyl-β-D-thiogalactopyranoside (IPTG). lac repressor encoded by lacI
   4028..4058    -  promoter       lac promoter: promoter for the E. coli lac operon
   4073..4094    -  protein_bind   CAP binding site: CAP binding activates transcription in the presence of cAMP. E. coli catabolite activator protein
   4107..4199    -  CDS            lacI (fragment): lac repressor; lacI; The lac repressor binds to the lac operator to inhibit transcription in E. coli. This inhibition can be relieved by adding lactose or isopropyl-β-D-thiogalactopyranoside (IPTG).
   4382..4970    -  rep_origin     ori: high-copy-number ColE1/pMB1/pBR322/pUC origin of replication
   5141..6001    -  CDS            AmpR: β-lactamase; bla; confers resistance to ampicillin, carbenicillin, and related antibiotics
   6002..6106    -  promoter       AmpR promoter: bla
   6159..6587    -  rep_origin     f1 ori (sequence partly withheld): f1 bacteriophage origin of replication; arrow indicates direction of (+) strand synthesis
   6592..6749    -  CDS            lacZα (fragment): LacZα fragment of β-galactosidase; lacZ fragment
   6752..6770    +  promoter       T7 promoter: promoter for bacteriophage T7 RNA polymerase
>Addgene plasmid #228701 | FIRESFLIP-PBCS-E670 | addgene full sequence | sequence record 457220 | Addgene NGS Result
CAAAATTTCTTCTATAAAGTAACAAAACTTTTAAACATTCTCTCTTTTACAAAAATAAACTTATTTTGTA
CTTTAAAAACAGTCATGTTGTATTATAAAATAAGTAATTAGCTTAACCTATACATAATAGAAACAAATTA
TACTTATTAGTCAGTCAGAAACAACTTTGGCACATATCAATATTATGCTCTCGTTAATTAAGAATTCGCT
AGCCCCTGTACACGTGAGGCTCCGGTGCCCGTCAGTGGGCAGAGCGCACATCGCCCACAGTCCCCGAGAA
GTTGGGGGGAGGGGTCGGCAATTGAACCGGTGCCTAGAGAAGGTGGCGCGGGGTAAACTGGGAAAGTGAT
GTCGTGTACTGGCTCCGCCTTTTTCCCGAGGGTGGGGGAGAACCGTATATAAGTGCAGTAGTCGCCGTGA
ACGTTCTTTTTCGCAACGGGTTTGCCGCCAGAACACAGGTAAGTGCCGTGTGTGGTTCCCGCGGGCCTGG
CCTCTTTACGGGTTATGGCCCTTGCGTGCCTTGAATTACTTCCACCTGGCTGCAGTACGTGATTCTTGAT
CCCGAGCTTCGGGTTGGAAGTGGGTGGGAGAGTTCGAGGCCTTGCGCTTAAGGAGCCCCTTCGCCTCGTG
CTTGAGTTGAGGCCTGGCCTGGGCGCTGGGGCCGCCGCGTGCGAATCTGGTGGCACCTTCGCGCCTGTCT
CGCTGCTTTCGATAAGTCTCTAGCCATTTAAAATTTTTGATGACCTGCTGCGACGCTTTTTTTCTGGCAA
GATAGTCTTGTAAATGCGGGCCAAGATCTGCACACTGGTATTTCGGTTTTTGGGGCCGCGGGCGGCGACG
GGGCCCGTGCGTCCCAGCGCACATGTTCGGCGAGGCGGGGCCTGCGAGCGCGGCCACCGAGAATCGGACG
GGGGTAGTCTCAAGCTGGCCGGCCTGCTCTGGTGCCTGGCCTCGCGCCGCCGTGTATCGCCCCGCCCTGG
GCGGCAAGGCTGGCCCGGTCGGCACCAGTTGCGTGAGCGGAAAGATGGCCGCTTCCCGGCCCTGCTGCAG
GGAGCTCAAAATGGAGGACGCGGCGCTCGGGAGAGCGGGCGGGTGAGTCACCCACACAAAGGAAAAGGGC
CTTTCCGTCCTCAGCCGTCGCTTCATGTGACTCCACGGAGTACCGGGCGCCGTCCAGGCACCTCGATTAG
TTCTCGAGCTTTTGGAGTACGTCGTCTTTAGGTTGGGGGGAGGGGTTTTATGCGATGGAGTTTCCCCACA
CTGAGTGGGTGGAGACTGAAGTTAGGCCAGCTTGGCACTTGATGTAATTCTCCTTGGAATTTGCCCTTTT
TGAGTTTGGATCTTGGTTCATTCTCAAGCCTCAGACAGTGGTTCAAAGTTTTTTTCTTCCATTTCAGGTG
TCGTGACTATAGGGGGACGTCGCGGCCGCGTTTGTTTGCCGCCATGGCGGAAGGATCCGTCGCCAGGCAG
CCTGACCTCTTGACCTGCGAACATGAAGAGATCCACCTCGCCGGCTCGATCCAGCCGCATGGCGCGCTTC
TGGTCGTCAGCGAACATGATCATCGCGTCATCCAGGCCAGCGCCAACGCCGCGGAATTTCTGAATCTCGG
AAGCGTACTCGGCGTTCCGCTCGCCGAGATCGACGGCGATCTGTTGATCAAGATCCTGCCGCATCTCGAT
CCCACCGCCGAAGGCATGCCGGTCGCGGTGCGCTGCCGGATCGGCAATCCCTCTACGGAGTACTGCGGTC
TGATGCATCGGCCTCCGGAAGGCGGGCTGATCATCGAACTCGAACGTGCCGGCCCGTCGATCGATCTGTC
AGGCACGCTGGCGCCGGCGCTGGAGCGGATCCGCACGGCGGGTTCACTGCGCGCGCTGTGCGATGACACC
GTGCTGCTGTTTCAGCAGTGCACCGGCTACGACCGGGTGATGGTGTATCGTTTCGATGAGCAAGGCCACG
GCCTGGTATTCTCCGAGTGCCATGTGCCTGGGCTCGAATCCTATTTCGGCAACCGCTATCCGTCGTCGAC
TGTCCCGCAGATGGCGCGGCAGCTGTACGTGCGGCAGCGCGTCCGCGTGCTGGTCGACGTCACCTATCAG
CCGGTGCCGCTGGAGCCGCGGCTGTCGCCGCTGACCGGGCGCGATCTCGACATGTCGGGCTGCTTCCTGC
GCTCGATGTCGCCGTGCCATCTGCAGTTCCTGAAGGACATGGGCGTGCGCGCCACCCTGGCGGTGTCGCT
GGTGGTCGGCGGCAAGCTGTGGGGCCTGGTTGTCTGTCACCATTATCTGCCGCGCTTCATCCGTTTCGAG
CTGCGGGCGATCTGCAAACGGCTCGCCGAAAGGATCGCGACGCGGATCACCGCGCTTGAGAGCTAAGCTA
AATTGGTTTAGATCTTTGGGATACATGTTAGATACTAACGATCTTCAAGCTTTGAAGATGTCATTGCATG
AAGAAAATTATGGGAAACACTGTTCCCGATAATTACTTACACCCTTAGTGTAACATATGGAGATCACTGT
CTCCGATACAGACACTGTGGTAGGTAAAAACTACCTTGTTCTTTATACATTATGGAAGACACTGCTCCCG
ATAATGTGTTAGGATTGTGACAAAGGTACTGGAAATTTTGCAAAATGGGAATTAGAGTTACACCTTGGAT
AAACTGAGCTATAAAATTTTGCAGGAGTACTACCACAGCCTTTAAGTGACATTGATTTATAACTTGGTCA
CAATTCACTGCATTTAGGAAAACCAGCATTCTTATCTGGTCAGTGCTCGCTTCTTAGCAACCCCTAATTA
AATTTAATTCATCTCTAAATCTTAGCTTCAACTTTATTCAATTACATTTGGCTGACGGCTGTTTTCTAAA
ACCCTTAAGTGTTGACCATAAATGCAAAACTTCCAGTATCTGTTGGGTTTTATTAGCAGATGCTGCTTTT
ATTTAAAAAAAACCGACAGTATAACTGTCATAATTATGGAAGGCACTGCTTCCGATAATTATATTCTATT
AAAAAAACACCATTTATAGTGAACTCTGTCACTGATAAATAAACAATAAATATCTCAGTGCCAAAAGGAC
AGAAAGCTCTCCCCTAAGATTAACACTTTGGTGTACAATCGATGTCGACAAACTACAATCCCGGGCGAAT
AGATCTGTCTCTGTGCCTTCTAGTTGCCAGCCATCTGTTGTTTGCCCCTCCCCCGTGCCTTCCTTGACCC
TGGAAGGTGCCACTCCCACTGTCCTTTCCTAATAAAATGAGGAAATTGCATCGCATTGTCTGAGTAGGTG
TCATTCTATTCTGGGGGGTGGGGTGGGGCAGGACAGCAAGGGGGAGGATTGGGAAGACAATAGCAGGCAT
GCTGGGGATGCGGTGGGCTCTATGGTCTAGCCAACAAGCTCGTCATCGCTTTGCAGAAGAGCAGAGAGGA
TATGCTCATCGTCTAAAGAACTACCCATTTTATTATATATTAGTCACGATGTAAGCATCTATAACAAGAA
AATATATATATAATAAGTTATCACGTAAGTAGAACATGAAATAACAATATAATTATCGTATGAGTTAAAT
CTTAAAAGTCACGTAAAAGATAATCATGCGTCATTTTGACTCACGCGGTCGTTATAGTTCAAAATCAGTG
ACACTTACCGCATTGACAAGCACGCCTCACGGGAGCTCCAAGCGGCGACTGAGATGTCCTAAATGCACAG
CGACGGATTCGCGCTATTTAGAAAGAGAGAGCAATATTTCAAGAATGCATGCGTCAATTTTACGCAGACT
ATCTTTCTAGGGTTAAAAAAGATTTGCGCTTTACTCGACCTAAACTTTAAACACGTCATAGAATCTTCGT
TTGACAAAAACCACATTGTGGCCAAGCTGTGTGACGCGACGCGCGCTAAAGAATGGCAAACCAAGTCGCG
CGAGGTACCAGCTTTTGTTCCCTTTAGTGAGGGTTAATTTCGAGCTTGGCGTAATCATGGTCATAGCTGT
TTCCTGTGTGAAATTGTTATCCGCTCACAATTCCACACAACATACGAGCCGGAAGCATAAAGTGTAAAGC
CTGGGGTGCCTAATGAGTGAGCTAACTCACATTAATTGCGTTGCGCTCACTGCCCGCTTTCCAGTCGGGA
AACCTGTCGTGCCAGCTGCATTAATGAATCGGCCAACGCGCGGGGAGAGGCGGTTTGCGTATTGGGCGCT
CTTCCGCTTCCTCGCTCACTGACTCGCTGCGCTCGGTCGTTCGGCTGCGGCGAGCGGTATCAGCTCACTC
AAAGGCGGTAATACGGTTATCCACAGAATCAGGGGATAACGCAGGAAAGAACATGTGAGCAAAAGGCCAG
CAAAAGGCCAGGAACCGTAAAAAGGCCGCGTTGCTGGCGTTTTTCCATAGGCTCCGCCCCCCTGACGAGC
ATCACAAAAATCGACGCTCAAGTCAGAGGTGGCGAAACCCGACAGGACTATAAAGATACCAGGCGTTTCC
CCCTGGAAGCTCCCTCGTGCGCTCTCCTGTTCCGACCCTGCCGCTTACCGGATACCTGTCCGCCTTTCTC
CCTTCGGGAAGCGTGGCGCTTTCTCATAGCTCACGCTGTAGGTATCTCAGTTCGGTGTAGGTCGTTCGCT
CCAAGCTGGGCTGTGTGCACGAACCCCCCGTTCAGCCCGACCGCTGCGCCTTATCCGGTAACTATCGTCT
TGAGTCCAACCCGGTAAGACACGACTTATCGCCACTGGCAGCAGCCACTGGTAACAGGATTAGCAGAGCG
AGGTATGTAGGCGGTGCTACAGAGTTCTTGAAGTGGTGGCCTAACTACGGCTACACTAGAAGAACAGTAT
TTGGTATCTGCGCTCTGCTGAAGCCAGTTACCTTCGGAAAAAGAGTTGGTAGCTCTTGATCCGGCAAACA
AACCACCGCTGGTAGCGGTGGTTTTTTTGTTTGCAAGCAGCAGATTACGCGCAGAAAAAAAGGATCTCAA
GAAGATCCTTTGATCTTTTCTACGGGGTCTGACGCTCAGTGGAACGAAAACTCACGTTAAGGGATTTTGG
TCATGAGATTATCAAAAAGGATCTTCACCTAGATCCTTTTAAATTAAAAATGAAGTTTTAAATCAATCTA
AAGTATATATGAGTAAACTTGGTCTGACAGTTACCAATGCTTAATCAGTGAGGCACCTATCTCAGCGATC
TGTCTATTTCGTTCATCCATAGTTGCCTGACTCCCCGTCGTGTAGATAACTACGATACGGGAGGGCTTAC
CATCTGGCCCCAGTGCTGCAATGATACCGCGAGACCCACGCTCACCGGCTCCAGATTTATCAGCAATAAA
CCAGCCAGCCGGAAGGGCCGAGCGCAGAAGTGGTCCTGCAACTTTATCCGCCTCCATCCAGTCTATTAAT
TGTTGCCGGGAAGCTAGAGTAAGTAGTTCGCCAGTTAATAGTTTGCGCAACGTTGTTGCCATTGCTACAG
GCATCGTGGTGTCACGCTCGTCGTTTGGTATGGCTTCATTCAGCTCCGGTTCCCAACGATCAAGGCGAGT
TACATGATCCCCCATGTTGTGCAAAAAAGCGGTTAGCTCCTTCGGTCCTCCGATCGTTGTCAGAAGTAAG
TTGGCCGCAGTGTTATCACTCATGGTTATGGCAGCACTGCATAATTCTCTTACTGTCATGCCATCCGTAA
GATGCTTTTCTGTGACTGGTGAGTACTCAACCAAGTCATTCTGAGAATAGTGTATGCGGCGACCGAGTTG
CTCTTGCCCGGCGTCAATACGGGATAATACCGCGCCACATAGCAGAACTTTAAAAGTGCTCATCATTGGA
AAACGTTCTTCGGGGCGAAAACTCTCAAGGATCTTACCGCTGTTGAGATCCAGTTCGATGTAACCCACTC
GTGCACCCAACTGATCTTCAGCATCTTTTACTTTCACCAGCGTTTCTGGGTGAGCAAAAACAGGAAGGCA
AAATGCCGCAAAAAAGGGAATAAGGGCGACACGGAAATGTTGAATACTCATACTCTTCCTTTTTCAATAT
TATTGAAGCATTTATCAGGGTTATTGTCTCATGAGCGGATACATATTTGAATGTATTTAGAAAAATAAAC
AAATAGGGGTTCCGCGCACATTTCCCCGAAAAGTGCCACCTAAATTGTAAGCGTTAATATTTTGTTAAAA
TTCGCGTTAAATTTTTGTTAAATCAGCTCATTTTTTAACCAATAGGCCGAAATCGGCAAAATCCCTTATA
AATCAAAAGAATAGACCGAGATAGGGT
[37 nt withheld, positions 6258-6294]
AAAGAACGTGGACTCCAACGTCAAAGG
[49 nt withheld, positions 6322-6370]
T
[91 nt withheld, positions 6372-6462]
G
[124 nt withheld, positions 6464-6587]
CCCATTCGCCATTCAGGCTGCGCAACTGTTGGGAAGGGCGATCGGTGCGGGCCTCTTCGCTATTACGCCA
GCTGGCGAAAGGGGGATGTGCTGCAAGGCGATTAAGTTGGGTAACGCCAGGGTTTTCCCAGTCACGACGT
TGTAAAACGACGGCCAGTGAATTGTAATACGACTCACTATAGGGCGAATTGGAGCTCGGTATTCACGACA
GCAGGCTGAATAATAAAAAAATTAGAAACTATTATTTAACCCTAGAAAGATAATCATATTGTGACGTACG
TTAAAGATAATCATGCGTAAAATTGACGCATGTGTTTTATCGGTCTGTATATCGAGGTTTATTTATTAAT
TTGAATAGATATTAAGTTTTATTATATTTACACTTACATACTAATAATAAATTCAACAAACAATTTATTT
ATGTTTATTTATTTATTAAAAAAAAACAAAAACT
